>Addgene plasmid #37889 | MSCV-C 5E7 | depositor partial sequence | sequence record 47556 | Tag and insert
GGCTAGTTAAGCTATCAACAAGTTTGTACAAAAAAGTTGGCATGATTGGTAAAGAGGTCACCGTGCAAGA
TATTATTCTGGAGCTCAGTGAGGTGCAGCCCGAAGTGCTACCAGTTGACCTGTTTTGTGAAGAGGAATTA
CCAAACGAGCAGGAAACGGAGGAGGAGCCTGACAACGAAAGGATCTCTTACAAAGTTATAGCTCCGTGCG
GTTGCAGGAACTGTGAGGTCAAGCTTCGCATTTTTGTCCACGCCACAGAATTTGGTATTAGAGCTTTCCA
ACAGCTACTGACCGGAGATCTGCAGCTCCTGTGCCCTGACTGTCGCGGAAACTGCAAACATGACGGATCC
TCAACTTTCTTGTACAAAGTGGTTGATCTAGAGGGCCCGCGGTTCGAACTCGAGGACTACAAGGACGACG
ATGACAAGTCGGCCGCTGGAGGATACCCCTACGACGTGCCCGACTACGCCTAGAATTCTACCG
