>Addgene plasmid #37889 | MSCV-C 5E7 | addgene partial sequence | sequence record 50694 | pLXSN-5
CTCACTCCTTCTCTAGGCGCCGGAATTAGATCTAATACGACTCACTATAGGGAGACCCAAGCTGGCTAGT
TAAGCTATCAACAAGTTTGTACAAAAAAGTTGGCATGATTGGTAAAGAGGTCACCGTGCAAGATATTATT
CTGGAGCTCAGTGAGGTGCAGCCCGAAGTGCTACCAGTTGACCTGTTTTGTGAAGAGGAATTACCAAACG
AGCAGGAAACGGAGGAGGAGCCTGACAACGAAAGGATCTCTTACAAAGTTATAGCTCCGTGCGGTTGCAG
GAACTGTGAGGTCAAGCTTCGCATTTTTGTCCACGCCACAGAATTTGGTATTAGAGCTTTCCAACAGCTA
CTGACCGGAGATCTGCAGCTCCTGTGCCCTGACTGTCGCGGAAACTGCAAACATGACGGATCCTCAACTT
TCTTGTACAAAGTGGTTGATCTAGAGGGCCCGCGGTTCGAACTCGAGGACTACAAGGACGACGATGACAA
GTCGGCCGCTGGAGGATACCCCTACGACGTGCCCGACTACGCCTAGAATTCTACCGGGTAGGGGAGGCGC
TTTTCCCAAGGCAGTCTGGAGCATGCGCTTTAGCAGCCCCGCTGGGCACTTGGCGCTACACAAGTGGCCT
CTGGCCTCGCACACATTCCACATCCACCGGTAGGCGCCAACCGGCTCCGTTCTTTGGTGGCCCCTTCGCG
CCACCTTCTACTCCTCCCCTAGTCAGGAAGTTCCCCCCCGCCCCGCAGCTCGCGTCGTGCAG
