[The description below was written by a language model from this plasmid's Addgene catalogue record.]
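Description:
MSCV-C 5E7 is a retroviral mammalian expression plasmid built on the MSCV-C FLAGHA backbone, a murine stem cell virus-type vector adapted for Gateway recombination cloning. It is propagated in E. coli as a low-copy plasmid under ampicillin selection, and carries a puromycin marker for selecting transduced or transfected mammalian cells. No feature table accompanies the record, so the origin of replication, LTRs and packaging signal are not itemised, although elements of this kind are expected in an MSCV-based retroviral vector. The listed total size (6962 bp) is smaller than the listed backbone size without insert (8162 bp). This would be consistent with a Gateway reaction replacing a larger destination cassette with the short insert, but the record does not explain the difference.

The insert is the E7 open reading frame of human papillomavirus type 5, about 300 bp, introduced by Gateway cloning and derived in part from a plasmid made in another laboratory. The backbone supplies C-terminal FLAG and HA epitopes, so E7 is expressed as a doubly tagged fusion suited to detection and to sequential (tandem) affinity purification. The promoter field reads "PKG", probably meaning the phosphoglycerate kinase (PGK) promoter. In MSCV vectors that promoter commonly drives the puromycin resistance gene while the viral LTR drives the insert, but the record does not specify which arrangement applies here.

The associated publication describes a systematic study of how tumour virus proteins perturb host cell networks, so the construct is suited to stable expression of tagged HPV5 E7 in mammalian cells to examine its host interaction partners and downstream effects.
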