Addgene plasmid #37889: MSCV-C 5E7
Depositing lab: Karl Munger. Depositing organization: Brigham and Women's Hospital. Publication: Interpreting cancer genomes using systematic host network perturbations by tumour virus proteins. Rozenblatt-Rosen O, Deo RC, Padi M, Adelmant G, Calderwood MA, Rolland T, Grace M, Dricot A, Askenazi M, Tavares M, Pevzner SJ, Abderazzaq F, Byrdsong D, Carvunis AR, Chen AA, Cheng J, Correll M, Duarte M, Fan C, Feltkamp MC, Ficarro SB, Franchi R, Garg BK, Gulbahce N, Hao T, Holthaus AM, James R, Korkhin A, Litovchick L, Mar JC, Pak TR, Rabello S, Rubio R, Shen Y, Singh S, Spangle JM, Tasan M, Wanamaker S, Webber JT, Roecklein-Canfield J, Johannsen E, Barabasi AL, Beroukhim R, Kieff E, Cusick ME, Hill DE, Munger K, Marto JA, Quackenbush J, Roth FP, DeCaprio JA, Vidal M. Nature. 2012 Jul 26;487(7408):491-5. 10.1038/nature11288 PubMed 22810586.
Backbone
  Vector backbone: MSCV-C FLAGHA
  Backbone size w/o insert (bp): 8162
  Total vector size (bp): 6962
  Vector type: Mammalian Expression, Retroviral
  Selectable markers: Puromycin
Growth in bacteria
  Bacterial resistance: Ampicillin, 100 μg/mL
  Growth temperature: 37°C
  Growth strain: DH5alpha
  Copy number: Low Copy
Gene/Insert
  Gene/Insert name: HPV 5 E7 (alt names: E7; HpV5gp2)
  Species: HPV
  Insert size (bp): 300
  GenBank ID: NP_041366.1
  Entrez Gene: E7 (a.k.a. HpV5gp2)
  Promoter: PKG
  Tag / fusion protein: Flag (C terminal on backbone); HA (C terminal on backbone)
  Cloning method: Gateway Cloning
  Sequencing primers: 5′ LXSN 5'; 3′ MSCV-C seq. rev.
Resource information
  A portion of this plasmid was derived from a plasmid made by: H. Pfister lab
Terms and licenses: Academic/Nonprofit Terms; Industry Terms: Not Available to Industry
How to cite: MSCV-C 5E7 was a gift from Karl Munger (Addgene plasmid # 37889 ; http://n2t.net/addgene:37889 ; RRID:Addgene_37889)
